Addgene plasmid #213321: HTR2A-DuET
Purpose: The DuET construct encodes the named human GPCR engineered with a cleaved hemagglutinin signal peptide, a 5' FLAG and a 3' 1D4 epitope tag optimized for expression in mammalian cells and proteomics studies.
Depositing lab: Thomas Sakmar. Depositing organization: Rockefeller University. Publication: Multiplexed selectivity screening of anti-GPCR antibodies. Dahl L, Kotliar IB, Bendes A, Dodig-Crnkovic T, Fromm S, Elofsson A, Uhlen M, Sakmar TP, Schwenk JM. Sci Adv. 2023 May 3;9(18):eadf9297. doi: 10.1126/sciadv.adf9297. Epub 2023 May 3. PubMed 37134173.
Backbone
  Vector backbone: pcDNA 3.1 (+)
  Vector type: Mammalian Expression
Growth in bacteria
  Bacterial resistance: Ampicillin, 100 μg/mL
  Growth temperature: 37°C
  Growth strain: DH5alpha
  Copy number: High Copy
Gene/Insert
  Gene/Insert name: HTR2A (alt names: 5-hydroxytryptamine receptor 2A; 5-HT2A, HTR2)
  Species: H. sapiens (human)
  Entrez Gene: HTR2A (a.k.a. 5-HT2A, HTR2)
  Promoter: CMV, T7
  Tag / fusion protein: FLAG (N terminal on insert); 1D4 (C terminal on insert)
  Cloning method: Gibson Cloning
Terms and licenses: Academic/Nonprofit Terms; Industry Terms: Not Available to Industry
Depositor comments: Class: A, Family: 5-hydroxytryptamine. Ensembl ID: ENSG00000102468, Uniprot ID: P28223
How to cite: HTR2A-DuET was a gift from Thomas Sakmar (Addgene plasmid # 213321 ; http://n2t.net/addgene:213321 ; RRID:Addgene_213321)
