[The description below was written by a language model from this plasmid's Addgene catalogue record and pLannotate feature annotations shown in this document.]
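Description:
HTR2A-DuET is a mammalian expression plasmid built on the pcDNA 3.1 (+) backbone that encodes the human 5-hydroxytryptamine receptor 2A (HTR2A, also called 5-HT2A), a class A G protein-coupled receptor. It is propagated in E. coli as a high-copy plasmid through a ColE1/pUC-type origin and selected with ampicillin via the β-lactamase gene. An f1 phage origin is also present. For selection in mammalian cells, the backbone carries a neomycin phosphotransferase gene driven by the SV40 enhancer/early promoter and terminated by an SV40 polyadenylation signal. Small annotated fragments (ble, lacI, bom, a truncated HIV-1 LTR, a short SV40 promoter piece) appear to be partial matches to backbone remnants rather than functional elements.

The receptor open reading frame sits downstream of the human CMV immediate early enhancer and promoter and is followed by the bovine growth hormone polyadenylation signal. A T7 promoter lies between the CMV promoter and the coding sequence and could allow in vitro transcription. In the DuET design, the receptor is preceded by a cleavable hemagglutinin signal peptide, which promotes membrane insertion and is removed during processing. This is followed by an N-terminal FLAG epitope, and the receptor carries a C-terminal 1D4 epitope. The feature table detects the FLAG sequence just upstream of the HTR2A coding region. It does not separately annotate the signal peptide or the 1D4 tag, which are known from the catalogue description. The insert was assembled by Gibson cloning.

The two tags at opposite ends of the receptor allow independent capture and detection of the expressed protein. The construct is intended for expression in mammalian cells and for proteomics studies, and the associated publication concerns multiplexed selectivity screening of anti-GPCR antibodies.
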