Features (pLannotate 1.2.2; 21 found; start..end, strand, type, name):
    650..754     -  promoter       AmpR promoter: bla
    813..865     -  misc_feature   bom (fragment): basis of mobility region from pBR322
   1020..1399    +  enhancer       CMV enhancer: human cytomegalovirus immediate early enhancer
   1400..1603    +  promoter       CMV promoter: human cytomegalovirus (CMV) immediate early promoter
   1599..1632    +  LTR            5' LTR (truncated) (fragment): truncated 5' long terminal repeat (LTR) from HIV-1
   1648..1666    +  promoter       T7 promoter: promoter for bacteriophage T7 RNA polymerase
   1759..1779    +  CDS            3xFLAG (fragment): three tandem FLAG® epitope tags
   1792..3204    +  CDS            HTR2A (sequence withheld): 5HT2A_HUMAN - Also known as HTR2. Experimental evidence at protein level: Swiss-Prot protein existence level 1. (Microbial infection) Acts as a receptor for human JC polyomavirus/JCPyV. From Homo sapiens (Human).
   3335..3559    +  polyA_signal   bGH poly(A) signal: bovine growth hormone polyadenylation signal
   3563..3584    +  promoter       SV40 promoter (fragment): SV40 enhancer and early promoter
   3605..4033    +  rep_origin     f1 ori (sequence partly withheld): f1 bacteriophage origin of replication; arrow indicates direction of (+) strand synthesis
   4047..4376    +  promoter       SV40 promoter: SV40 enhancer and early promoter
   4443..5234    +  CDS            neo: KKA2_KLEPN - Also known as kan, nptII. Experimental evidence at protein level: Swiss-Prot protein existence level 1. Resistance to kanamycin, neomycin, paromomycin, ribostamycin, butirosin and gentamicin B. From Klebsiella pneumoniae.
   5258..5416    +  CDS            ble (fragment): BLE_KLEPN - Experimental evidence at protein level: Swiss-Prot protein existence level 1. Binding protein with a strong affinity to the bleomycin family of antibiotics. Binds to CL990; an antimitotic-antibiotic compound. From Klebsiella pneumoniae.
   5411..5532    +  polyA_signal   SV40 poly(A) signal: SV40 polyadenylation signal
   5605..5621    -  protein_bind   lac operator: The lac repressor binds to the lac operator to inhibit transcription in E. coli. This inhibition can be relieved by adding lactose or isopropyl-β-D-thiogalactopyranoside (IPTG). lac repressor encoded by lacI
   5629..5659    -  promoter       lac promoter: promoter for the E. coli lac operon
   5674..5695    -  protein_bind   CAP binding site: CAP binding activates transcription in the presence of cAMP. E. coli catabolite activator protein
   5708..5800    -  CDS            lacI (fragment): lac repressor; lacI; The lac repressor binds to the lac operator to inhibit transcription in E. coli. This inhibition can be relieved by adding lactose or isopropyl-β-D-thiogalactopyranoside (IPTG).
   5983..6571    -  rep_origin     ori: high-copy-number ColE1/pMB1/pBR322/pUC origin of replication
   6742..649     -  CDS            AmpR (across the origin): β-lactamase; bla; confers resistance to ampicillin, carbenicillin, and related antibiotics
>Addgene plasmid #213321 | HTR2A-DuET | addgene full sequence | sequence record 430857 | Addgene NGS Result
GTCCTGCAACTTTATCCGCCTCCATCCAGTCTATTAATTGTTGCCGGGAAGCTAGAGTAAGTAGTTCGCC
AGTTAATAGTTTGCGCAACGTTGTTGCCATTGCTACAGGCATCGTGGTGTCACGCTCGTCGTTTGGTATG
GCTTCATTCAGCTCCGGTTCCCAACGATCAAGGCGAGTTACATGATCCCCCATGTTGTGCAAAAAAGCGG
TTAGCTCCTTCGGTCCTCCGATCGTTGTCAGAAGTAAGTTGGCCGCAGTGTTATCACTCATGGTTATGGC
AGCACTGCATAATTCTCTTACTGTCATGCCATCCGTAAGATGCTTTTCTGTGACTGGTGAGTACTCAACC
AAGTCATTCTGAGAATAGTGTATGCGGCGACCGAGTTGCTCTTGCCCGGCGTCAATACGGGATAATACCG
CGCCACATAGCAGAACTTTAAAAGTGCTCATCATTGGAAAACGTTCTTCGGGGCGAAAACTCTCAAGGAT
CTTACCGCTGTTGAGATCCAGTTCGATGTAACCCACTCGTGCACCCAACTGATCTTCAGCATCTTTTACT
TTCACCAGCGTTTCTGGGTGAGCAAAAACAGGAAGGCAAAATGCCGCAAAAAAGGGAATAAGGGCGACAC
GGAAATGTTGAATACTCATACTCTTCCTTTTTCAATATTATTGAAGCATTTATCAGGGTTATTGTCTCAT
GAGCGGATACATATTTGAATGTATTTAGAAAAATAAACAAATAGGGGTTCCGCGCACATTTCCCCGAAAA
GTGCCACCTGACGTCGACGGATCGGGAGATCTCCCGATCCCCTATGGTGCACTCTCAGTACAATCTGCTC
TGATGCCGCATAGTTAAGCCAGTATCTGCTCCCTGCTTGTGTGTTGGAGGTCGCTGAGTAGTGCGCGAGC
AAAATTTAAGCTACAACAAGGCAAGGCTTGACCGACATTTGCATGAAGAATCTGCTTAGGGTTAGGCGTT
TTGCGCTGCTTCGCGATGTACGGGCCAGATATACGCGTTGACATTGATTATTGACTAGTTATTAATAGTA
ATCAATTACGGGGTCATTAGTTCATAGCCCATATATGGAGTTCCGCGTTACATAACTTACGGTAAATGGC
CCGCCTGGCTGACCGCCCAACGACCCCCGCCCATTGACGTCAATAATGACGTATGTTCCCATAGTAACGC
CAATAGGGACTTTCCATTGACGTCAATGGGTGGAGTATTTACGGTAAACTGCCCACTTGGCAGTACATCA
AGTGTATCATATGCCAAGTACGCCCCCTATTGACGTCAATGACGGTAAATGGCCCGCCTGGCATTATGCC
CAGTACATGACCTTATGGGACTTTCCTACTTGGCAGTACATCTACGTATTAGTCATCGCTATTACCATGG
TGATGCGGTTTTGGCAGTACATCAATGGGCGTGGATAGCGGTTTGACTCACGGGGATTTCCAAGTCTCCA
CCCCATTGACGTCAATGGGAGTTTGTTTTGGCACCAAAATCAACGGGACTTTCCAAAATGTCGTAACAAC
TCCGCCCCATTGACGCAAATGGGCGGTAGGCGTGTACGGTGGGAGGTCTATATAAGCAGAGCTCTCTGGC
TAACTAGAGAACCCACTGCTTACTGGCTTATCGAAATTAATACGACTCACTATAGGGAGACCCAAGCTGG
CTAGCGTTTAAACTTAAGCTTAGCGCCACCATGAAGACGATCATCGCCCTGAGCTACATCTTCTGCCTGG
TATTCGCCGACTACAAGGACGATGATGACGCCAGCATCGAT
[1413 nt withheld, positions 1792-3204]
ATCGATACCGGTGGACGCACCGGTGAATTCGATGAGGCCAGCACCACCGTGTCTAAGACCGAGACTTCTC
AGGTGGCCCCTGCCTAACTCGAGTCTAGAGGGCCCGTTTAAACCCGCTGATCAGCCTCGACTGTGCCTTC
TAGTTGCCAGCCATCTGTTGTTTGCCCCTCCCCCGTGCCTTCCTTGACCCTGGAAGGTGCCACTCCCACT
GTCCTTTCCTAATAAAATGAGGAAATTGCATCGCATTGTCTGAGTAGGTGTCATTCTATTCTGGGGGGTG
GGGTGGGGCAGGACAGCAAGGGGGAGGATTGGGAAGACAATAGCAGGCATGCTGGGGATGCGGTGGGCTC
TATGGCTTCTGAGGCGGAAAGAACCAGCTGGGGCTCTAGGGGGTATCCCC
[124 nt withheld, positions 3605-3728]
C
[91 nt withheld, positions 3730-3820]
A
[49 nt withheld, positions 3822-3870]
CCTTTGACGTTGGAGTCCACGTTCTTT
[37 nt withheld, positions 3898-3934]
ACCCTATCTCGGTCTATTCTTTTGATTTATAAGGGATTTTGCCGATTTCGGCCTATTGGTTAAAAAATGA
GCTGATTTAACAAAAATTTAACGCGAATTAATTCTGTGGAATGTGTGTCAGTTAGGGTGTGGAAAGTCCC
CAGGCTCCCCAGCAGGCAGAAGTATGCAAAGCATGCATCTCAATTAGTCAGCAACCAGGTGTGGAAAGTC
CCCAGGCTCCCCAGCAGGCAGAAGTATGCAAAGCATGCATCTCAATTAGTCAGCAACCATAGTCCCGCCC
CTAACTCCGCCCATCCCGCCCCTAACTCCGCCCAGTTCCGCCCATTCTCCGCCCCATGGCTGACTAATTT
TTTTTATTTATGCAGAGGCCGAGGCCGCCTCTGCCTCTGAGCTATTCCAGAAGTAGTGAGGAGGCTTTTT
TGGAGGCCTAGGCTTTTGCAAAAAGCTCCCGGGAGCTTGTATATCCATTTTCGGATCTGATCAAGAGACA
GGATGAGGATCGTTTCGCATGATTGAACAAGATGGATTGCACGCAGGTTCTCCGGCCGCTTGGGTGGAGA
GGCTATTCGGCTATGACTGGGCACAACAGACAATCGGCTGCTCTGATGCCGCCGTGTTCCGGCTGTCAGC
GCAGGGGCGCCCGGTTCTTTTTGTCAAGACCGACCTGTCCGGTGCCCTGAATGAACTGCAGGACGAGGCA
GCGCGGCTATCGTGGCTGGCCACGACGGGCGTTCCTTGCGCAGCTGTGCTCGACGTTGTCACTGAAGCGG
GAAGGGACTGGCTGCTATTGGGCGAAGTGCCGGGGCAGGATCTCCTGTCATCTCACCTTGCTCCTGCCGA
GAAAGTATCCATCATGGCTGATGCAATGCGGCGGCTGCATACGCTTGATCCGGCTACCTGCCCATTCGAC
CACCAAGCGAAACATCGCATCGAGCGAGCACGTACTCGGATGGAAGCCGGTCTTGTCGATCAGGATGATC
TGGACGAAGAGCATCAGGGGCTCGCGCCAGCCGAACTGTTCGCCAGGCTCAAGGCGCGCATGCCCGACGG
CGAGGATCTCGTCGTGACCCATGGCGATGCCTGCTTGCCGAATATCATGGTGGAAAATGGCCGCTTTTCT
GGATTCATCGACTGTGGCCGGCTGGGTGTGGCGGACCGCTATCAGGACATAGCGTTGGCTACCCGTGATA
TTGCTGAAGAGCTTGGCGGCGAATGGGCTGACCGCTTCCTCGTGCTTTACGGTATCGCCGCTCCCGATTC
GCAGCGCATCGCCTTCTATCGCCTTCTTGACGAGTTCTTCTGAGCGGGACTCTGGGGTTCGAAATGACCG
ACCAAGCGACGCCCAACCTGCCATCACGAGATTTCGATTCCACCGCCGCCTTCTATGAAAGGTTGGGCTT
CGGAATCGTTTTCCGGGACGCCGGCTGGATGATCCTCCAGCGCGGGGATCTCATGCTGGAGTTCTTCGCC
CACCCCAACTTGTTTATTGCAGCTTATAATGGTTACAAATAAAGCAATAGCATCACAAATTTCACAAATA
AAGCATTTTTTTCACTGCATTCTAGTTGTGGTTTGTCCAAACTCATCAATGTATCTTATCATGTCTGTAT
ACCGTCGACCTCTAGCTAGAGCTTGGCGTAATCATGGTCATAGCTGTTTCCTGTGTGAAATTGTTATCCG
CTCACAATTCCACACAACATACGAGCCGGAAGCATAAAGTGTAAAGCCTGGGGTGCCTAATGAGTGAGCT
AACTCACATTAATTGCGTTGCGCTCACTGCCCGCTTTCCAGTCGGGAAACCTGTCGTGCCAGCTGCATTA
ATGAATCGGCCAACGCGCGGGGAGAGGCGGTTTGCGTATTGGGCGCTCTTCCGCTTCCTCGCTCACTGAC
TCGCTGCGCTCGGTCGTTCGGCTGCGGCGAGCGGTATCAGCTCACTCAAAGGCGGTAATACGGTTATCCA
CAGAATCAGGGGATAACGCAGGAAAGAACATGTGAGCAAAAGGCCAGCAAAAGGCCAGGAACCGTAAAAA
GGCCGCGTTGCTGGCGTTTTTCCATAGGCTCCGCCCCCCTGACGAGCATCACAAAAATCGACGCTCAAGT
CAGAGGTGGCGAAACCCGACAGGACTATAAAGATACCAGGCGTTTCCCCCTGGAAGCTCCCTCGTGCGCT
CTCCTGTTCCGACCCTGCCGCTTACCGGATACCTGTCCGCCTTTCTCCCTTCGGGAAGCGTGGCGCTTTC
TCATAGCTCACGCTGTAGGTATCTCAGTTCGGTGTAGGTCGTTCGCTCCAAGCTGGGCTGTGTGCACGAA
CCCCCCGTTCAGCCCGACCGCTGCGCCTTATCCGGTAACTATCGTCTTGAGTCCAACCCGGTAAGACACG
ACTTATCGCCACTGGCAGCAGCCACTGGTAACAGGATTAGCAGAGCGAGGTATGTAGGCGGTGCTACAGA
GTTCTTGAAGTGGTGGCCTAACTACGGCTACACTAGAAGAACGGTATTTGGTATCTGCGCTCTGCTGAAG
CCAGTTACCTTCGGAAAAAGAGTTGGTAGCTCTTGATCCGGCAAACAAACCACCGCTGGTAGCGGTGGTT
TTTTTGTTTGCAAGCAGCAGATTACGCGCAGAAAAAAAGGATCTCAAGAAGATCCTTTGATCTTTTCTAC
GGGGTCTGACGCTCAGTGGAACGAAAACTCACGTTAAGGGATTTTGGTCATGAGATTATCAAAAAGGATC
TTCACCTAGATCCTTTTAAATTAAAAATGAAGTTTTAAATCAATCTAAAGTATATATGAGTAAACTTGGT
CTGACAGTTACCAATGCTTAATCAGTGAGGCACCTATCTCAGCGATCTGTCTATTTCGTTCATCCATAGT
TGCCTGACTCCCCGTCGTGTAGATAACTACGATACGGGAGGGCTTACCATCTGGCCCCAGTGCTGCAATG
ATACCGCGAGACCCACGCTCACCGGCTCCAGATTTATCAGCAATAAACCAGCCAGCCGGAAGGGCCGAGC
GCAGAAGTG
